>Addgene plasmid #197454 | pDEST-Myc-FBW7 Delta WD40 (-2 to 7) | addgene full sequence | sequence record 394916 | Addgene NGS Result
GACGGATCGGGAGATCTCCCGATCCCCTATGGTGCACTCTCAGTACAATCTGCTCTGATGCCGCATAGTT
AAGCCAGTATCTGCTCCCTGCTTGTGTGTTGGAGGTCGCTGAGTAGTGCGCGAGCAAAATTTAAGCTACA
ACAAGGCAAGGCTTGACCGACAATTGCATGAAGAATCTGCTTAGGGTTAGGCGTTTTGCGCTGCTTCGCG
ATGTACGGGCCAGATATACGCGTTGACATTGATTATTGACTAGTTATTAATAGTAATCAATTACGGGGTC
ATTAGTTCATAGCCCATATATGGAGTTCCGCGTTACATAACTTACGGTAAATGGCCCGCCTGGCTGACCG
CCCAACGACCCCCGCCCATTGACGTCAATAATGACGTATGTTCCCATAGTAACGCCAATAGGGACTTTCC
ATTGACGTCAATGGGTGGAGTATTTACGGTAAACTGCCCACTTGGCAGTACATCAAGTGTATCATATGCC
AAGTACGCCCCCTATTGACGTCAATGACGGTAAATGGCCCGCCTGGCATTATGCCCAGTACATGACCTTA
TGGGACTTTCCTACTTGGCAGTACATCTACGTATTAGTCATCGCTATTACCATGGTGATGCGGTTTTGGC
AGTACATCAATGGGCGTGGATAGCGGTTTGACTCACGGGGATTTCCAAGTCTCCACCCCATTGACGTCAA
TGGGAGTTTGTTTTGGCACCAAAATCAACGGGACTTTCCAAAATGTCGTAACAACTCCGCCCCATTGACG
CAAATGGGCGGTAGGCGTGTACGGTGGGAGGTCTATATAAGCAGAGCTCTCTGGCTAACTAGAGAACCCA
CTGCTTACTGGCTTATCGAAATTAATACGACTCACTATAGGGAGACCCAAGCTTCCACCATGGAACAAAA
GCTGATTTCTGAAGAAGACTTGGGAATTATCACAAGTTTGTACAAAAAAGCAGGCTTTAATCAGGAACTG
CTCTCTGTGGGCAGCAAAAGACGACGAACTGGAGGCTCTCTGAGAGGTAACCCTTCCTCAAGCCAGGTAG
ATGAAGAACAGATGAATCGTGTGGTAGAGGAGGAACAGCAACAGCAACTCAGACAACAAGAGGAGGAGCA
CACTGCAAGGAATGGTGAAGTTGTTGGAGTAGAACCTAGACCTGGAGGCCAAAATGATTCCCAGCAAGGA
CAGTTGGAAGAAAACAATAATAGATTTATTTCGGTAGATGAGGACTCCTCAGGAAACCAAGAAGAACAAG
AGGAAGATGAAGAACATGCTGGTGAACAAGATGAGGAGGATGAGGAGGAGGAGGAGATGGACCAGGAGAG
TGACGATTTTGATCAGTCTGATGATAGTAGCAGAGAAGATGAACATACACATACTAACAGTGTCACGAAC
TCCAGTAGTATTGTGGACCTGCCCGTTCACCAACTCTCCTCCCCATTCTATACAAAAACAACAAAAATGA
AAAGAAAGTTGGACCATGGTTCTGAGGTCCGCTCTTTTTCTTTGGGAAAGAAACCATGCAAAGTCTCAGA
ATATACAAGTACCACTGGGCTTGTACCATGTTCAGCAACACCAACAACTTTTGGGGACCTCAGAGCAGCC
AATGGCCAAGGGCAACAACGACGCCGAATTACATCTGTCCAGCCACCTACAGGCCTCCAGGAATGGCTAA
AAATGTTTCAGAGCTGGAGTGGACCAGAGAAATTGCTTGCTTTAGATGAACTCATTGATAGTTGTGAACC
AACACAAGTAAAACATATGATGCAAGTGATAGAACCCCAGTTTCAACGAGACTTCATTTCATTGCTCCCT
AAAGAGTTGGCACTCTATGTGCTTTCATTCCTGGAACCCAAAGACCTGCTACAAGCAGCTCAGACATGTC
GCTACTGGAGAATTTTGGCTGAAGACAACCTTCTCTGGAGAGAGAAATGCAAAGAAGAGGGGATTGATGA
ACCATTGCACATCAAGAGAAGAAAAGTAATAAAACCAGGTTTCATACACAGTCCATGGAAAAGTGCATAC
ATCAGACAGCACAGAATTGATACTAACTGGAGGCGAGGAGAACTCAAATCTCCTAAGGTGCTGAAAGGAC
ATGATGATCATGTGATCACATGCTTACAGTTTTGTGGTAACCGAATAGTTAGTGGTTCTGATGACAACAC
TTTAAAAGTTTGGTCAGCAGTCACAGGCAAATGTCTGAGAACATTAGTGGGACATTGAAACCCAGCTTTC
TTGTACAAAGTGGTGATAATTCACTCGAGCATGCATCTAGAGGGCCCTATTCTATAGTGTCACCTAAATG
CTAGAGCTCGCTGATCAGCCTCGACTGTGCCTTCTAGTTGCCAGCCATCTGTTGTTTGCCCCTCCCCCGT
GCCTTCCTTGACCCTGGAAGGTGCCACTCCCACTGTCCTTTCCTAATAAAATGAGGAAATTGCATCGCAT
TGTCTGAGTAGGTGTCATTCTATTCTGGGGGGTGGGGTGGGGCAGGACAGCAAGGGGGAGGATTGGGAAG
ACAATAGCAGGCATGCTGGGGATGCGGTGGGCTCTATGGCTTCTGAGGCGGAAAGAACCAGCTGGGGCTC
TAGGGGGTATCCCC
[124 nt withheld, positions 2605-2728]
C
[91 nt withheld, positions 2730-2820]
A
[49 nt withheld, positions 2822-2870]
CCTTTGACGTTGGAGTCCACGTTCTTT
[37 nt withheld, positions 2898-2934]
ACCCTATCTCGGTCTATTCTTTTGATTTATAAGGGATTTTGCCGATTTCGGCCTATTGGTTAAAAAATGA
GCTGATTTAACAAAAATTTAACGCGAATTAATTCTGTGGAATGTGTGTCAGTTAGGGTGTGGAAAGTCCC
CAGGCTCCCCAGCAGGCAGAAGTATGCAAAGCATGCATCTCAATTAGTCAGCAACCAGGTGTGGAAAGTC
CCCAGGCTCCCCAGCAGGCAGAAGTATGCAAAGCATGCATCTCAATTAGTCAGCAACCATAGTCCCGCCC
CTAACTCCGCCCATCCCGCCCCTAACTCCGCCCAGTTCCGCCCATTCTCCGCCCCATGGCTGACTAATTT
TTTTTATTTATGCAGAGGCCGAGGCCGCCTCTGCCTCTGAGCTATTCCAGAAGTAGTGAGGAGGCTTTTT
TGGAGGCCTAGGCTTTTGCAAAAAGCTCCCGGGAGCTTGTATATCCATTTTCGGATCTGATCAAGAGACA
GGATGAGGATCGTTTCGCATGATTGAACAAGATGGATTGCACGCAGGTTCTCCGGCCGCTTGGGTGGAGA
GGCTATTCGGCTATGACTGGGCACAACAGACAATCGGCTGCTCTGATGCCGCCGTGTTCCGGCTGTCAGC
GCAGGGGCGCCCGGTTCTTTTTGTCAAGACCGACCTGTCCGGTGCCCTGAATGAACTGCAGGACGAGGCA
GCGCGGCTATCGTGGCTGGCCACGACGGGCGTTCCTTGCGCAGCTGTGCTCGACGTTGTCACTGAAGCGG
GAAGGGACTGGCTGCTATTGGGCGAAGTGCCGGGGCAGGATCTCCTGTCATCTCACCTTGCTCCTGCCGA
GAAAGTATCCATCATGGCTGATGCAATGCGGCGGCTGCATACGCTTGATCCGGCTACCTGCCCATTCGAC
CACCAAGCGAAACATCGCATCGAGCGAGCACGTACTCGGATGGAAGCCGGTCTTGTCGATCAGGATGATC
TGGACGAAGAGCATCAGGGGCTCGCGCCAGCCGAACTGTTCGCCAGGCTCAAGGCGCGCATGCCCGACGG
CGAGGATCTCGTCGTGACCCATGGCGATGCCTGCTTGCCGAATATCATGGTGGAAAATGGCCGCTTTTCT
GGATTCATCGACTGTGGCCGGCTGGGTGTGGCGGACCGCTATCAGGACATAGCGTTGGCTACCCGTGATA
TTGCTGAAGAGCTTGGCGGCGAATGGGCTGACCGCTTCCTCGTGCTTTACGGTATCGCCGCTCCCGATTC
GCAGCGCATCGCCTTCTATCGCCTTCTTGACGAGTTCTTCTGAGCGGGACTCTGGGGTTCGAAATGACCG
ACCAAGCGACGCCCAACCTGCCATCACGAGATTTCGATTCCACCGCCGCCTTCTATGAAAGGTTGGGCTT
CGGAATCGTTTTCCGGGACGCCGGCTGGATGATCCTCCAGCGCGGGGATCTCATGCTGGAGTTCTTCGCC
CACCCCAACTTGTTTATTGCAGCTTATAATGGTTACAAATAAAGCAATAGCATCACAAATTTCACAAATA
AAGCATTTTTTTCACTGCATTCTAGTTGTGGTTTGTCCAAACTCATCAATGTATCTTATCATGTCTGTAT
ACCGTCGACCTCTAGCTAGAGCTTGGCGTAATCATGGTCATAGCTGTTTCCTGTGTGAAATTGTTATCCG
CTCACAATTCCACACAACATACGAGCCGGAAGCATAAAGTGTAAAGCCTGGGGTGCCTAATGAGTGAGCT
AACTCACATTAATTGCGTTGCGCTCACTGCCCGCTTTCCAGTCGGGAAACCTGTCGTGCCAGCTGCATTA
ATGAATCGGCCAACGCGCGGGGAGAGGCGGTTTGCGTATTGGGCGCTCTTCCGCTTCCTCGCTCACTGAC
TCGCTGCGCTCGGTCGTTCGGCTGCGGCGAGCGGTATCAGCTCACTCAAAGGCGGTAATACGGTTATCCA
CAGAATCAGGGGATAACGCAGGAAAGAACATGTGAGCAAAAGGCCAGCAAAAGGCCAGGAACCGTAAAAA
GGCCGCGTTGCTGGCGTTTTTCCATAGGCTCCGCCCCCCTGACGAGCATCACAAAAATCGACGCTCAAGT
CAGAGGTGGCGAAACCCGACAGGACTATAAAGATACCAGGCGTTTCCCCCTGGAAGCTCCCTCGTGCGCT
CTCCTGTTCCGACCCTGCCGCTTACCGGATACCTGTCCGCCTTTCTCCCTTCGGGAAGCGTGGCGCTTTC
TCATAGCTCACGCTGTAGGTATCTCAGTTCGGTGTAGGTCGTTCGCTCCAAGCTGGGCTGTGTGCACGAA
CCCCCCGTTCAGCCCGACCGCTGCGCCTTATCCGGTAACTATCGTCTTGAGTCCAACCCGGTAAGACACG
ACTTATCGCCACTGGCAGCAGCCACTGGTAACAGGATTAGCAGAGCGAGGTATGTAGGCGGTGCTACAGA
GTTCTTGAAGTGGTGGCCTAACTACGGCTACACTAGAAGAACAGTATTTGGTATCTGCGCTCTGCTGAAG
CCAGTTACCTTCGGAAAAAGAGTTGGTAGCTCTTGATCCGGCAAACAAACCACCGCTGGTAGCGGTGGTT
TTTTTGTTTGCAAGCAGCAGATTACGCGCAGAAAAAAAGGATCTCAAGAAGATCCTTTGATCTTTTCTAC
GGGGTCTGACGCTCAGTGGAACGAAAACTCACGTTAAGGGATTTTGGTCATGAGATTATCAAAAAGGATC
TTCACCTAGATCCTTTTAAATTAAAAATGAAGTTTTAAATCAATCTAAAGTATATATGAGTAAACTTGGT
CTGACAGTTACCAATGCTTAATCAGTGAGGCACCTATCTCAGCGATCTGTCTATTTCGTTCATCCATAGT
TGCCTGACTCCCCGTCGTGTAGATAACTACGATACGGGAGGGCTTACCATCTGGCCCCAGTGCTGCAATG
ATACCGCGAGACCCACGCTCACCGGCTCCAGATTTATCAGCAATAAACCAGCCAGCCGGAAGGGCCGAGC
GCAGAAGTGGTCCTGCAACTTTATCCGCCTCCATCCAGTCTATTAATTGTTGCCGGGAAGCTAGAGTAAG
TAGTTCGCCAGTTAATAGTTTGCGCAACGTTGTTGCCATTGCTACAGGCATCGTGGTGTCACGCTCGTCG
TTTGGTATGGCTTCATTCAGCTCCGGTTCCCAACGATCAAGGCGAGTTACATGATCCCCCATGTTGTGCA
AAAAAGCGGTTAGCTCCTTCGGTCCTCCGATCGTTGTCAGAAGTAAGTTGGCCGCAGTGTTATCACTCAT
GGTTATGGCAGCACTGCATAATTCTCTTACTGTCATGCCATCCGTAAGATGCTTTTCTGTGACTGGTGAG
TACTCAACCAAGTCATTCTGAGAATAGTGTATGCGGCGACCGAGTTGCTCTTGCCCGGCGTCAATACGGG
ATAATACCGCGCCACATAGCAGAACTTTAAAAGTGCTCATCATTGGAAAACGTTCTTCGGGGCGAAAACT
CTCAAGGATCTTACCGCTGTTGAGATCCAGTTCGATGTAACCCACTCGTGCACCCAACTGATCTTCAGCA
TCTTTTACTTTCACCAGCGTTTCTGGGTGAGCAAAAACAGGAAGGCAAAATGCCGCAAAAAAGGGAATAA
GGGCGACACGGAAATGTTGAATACTCATACTCTTCCTTTTTCAATATTATTGAAGCATTTATCAGGGTTA
TTGTCTCATGAGCGGATACATATTTGAATGTATTTAGAAAAATAAACAAATAGGGGTTCCGCGCACATTT
CCCCGAAAAGTGCCACCTGACGTC
Features (pLannotate 1.2.2; 24 found; start..end, strand, type, name):
     28..80      -  misc_feature   bom (fragment): basis of mobility region from pBR322
    235..614     +  enhancer       CMV enhancer: human cytomegalovirus immediate early enhancer
    615..818     +  promoter       CMV promoter: human cytomegalovirus (CMV) immediate early promoter
    814..847     +  LTR            5' LTR (truncated) (fragment): truncated 5' long terminal repeat (LTR) from HIV-1
    863..881     +  promoter       T7 promoter: promoter for bacteriophage T7 RNA polymerase
    903..928     +  CDS            13xMyc (fragment): 13 tandem Myc epitope tags
    942..966     +  protein_bind   attB1: mutant version of attB; recombination site for the Gateway® BP reaction BP Clonase™
    969..2225    +  CDS            FBXW7 (fragment): FBXW7_HUMAN - Also known as FBW7 From Homo sapiens (Human).
   2230..2254    -  protein_bind   attB2: mutant version of attB; recombination site for the Gateway® BP reaction BP Clonase™
   2291..2309    -  promoter       SP6 promoter: promoter for bacteriophage SP6 RNA polymerase
   2335..2559    +  polyA_signal   bGH poly(A) signal: bovine growth hormone polyadenylation signal
   2563..2584    +  promoter       SV40 promoter (fragment): SV40 enhancer and early promoter
   2605..3033    +  rep_origin     f1 ori (sequence partly withheld): f1 bacteriophage origin of replication; arrow indicates direction of (+) strand synthesis
   3047..3376    +  promoter       SV40 promoter: SV40 enhancer and early promoter
   3443..4234    +  CDS            neo: KKA2_KLEPN - Also known as kan, nptII. Experimental evidence at protein level: Swiss-Prot protein existence level 1. Resistance to kanamycin, neomycin, paromomycin, ribostamycin, butirosin and gentamicin B. From Klebsiella pneumoniae.
   4258..4416    +  CDS            ble (fragment): BLE_KLEPN - Experimental evidence at protein level: Swiss-Prot protein existence level 1. Binding protein with a strong affinity to the bleomycin family of antibiotics. Binds to CL990; an antimitotic-antibiotic compound. From Klebsiella pneumoniae.
   4411..4532    +  polyA_signal   SV40 poly(A) signal: SV40 polyadenylation signal
   4605..4621    -  protein_bind   lac operator: The lac repressor binds to the lac operator to inhibit transcription in E. coli. This inhibition can be relieved by adding lactose or isopropyl-β-D-thiogalactopyranoside (IPTG). lac repressor encoded by lacI
   4629..4659    -  promoter       lac promoter: promoter for the E. coli lac operon
   4674..4695    -  protein_bind   CAP binding site: CAP binding activates transcription in the presence of cAMP. E. coli catabolite activator protein
   4708..4800    -  CDS            lacI (fragment): lac repressor; lacI; The lac repressor binds to the lac operator to inhibit transcription in E. coli. This inhibition can be relieved by adding lactose or isopropyl-β-D-thiogalactopyranoside (IPTG).
   4983..5571    -  rep_origin     ori: high-copy-number ColE1/pMB1/pBR322/pUC origin of replication
   5742..6602    -  CDS            AmpR: β-lactamase; bla; confers resistance to ampicillin, carbenicillin, and related antibiotics
   6603..6707    -  promoter       AmpR promoter: bla
