[The description below was written by a language model from this plasmid's Addgene catalogue record and pLannotate feature annotations shown in this document.]
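Description:
pDEST-Myc-FBW7 Delta WD40 (-2 to 7) is a mammalian expression plasmid built by Gateway cloning into the pDEST-Myc backbone. It is maintained in E. coli through a high-copy ColE1/pUC-type origin and an ampicillin resistance gene (β-lactamase with its own promoter), and it also carries an f1 origin. The catalogue lists the mammalian selectable marker as not known, but the annotated sequence shows an SV40 early promoter driving a neomycin/kanamycin phosphotransferase gene followed by an SV40 polyadenylation signal. This arrangement would normally allow G418 selection in mammalian cells.

The payload is a truncated human FBXW7 (FBW7/hCDC4) isoform 1 lacking WD40 propeller blades 2 to 7, the repeats that form the substrate-binding region of this F-box protein. Expression is driven by the CMV immediate early enhancer and promoter and terminated by the bovine growth hormone polyadenylation signal. A Myc epitope supplied by the backbone lies upstream of the attB1 site, so the protein is N-terminally tagged. The coding fragment is flanked by attB1 and attB2, the sites left after the Gateway recombination. T7 and SP6 promoters sit on either side of the cassette.

The record has some inconsistencies. The mutation field refers to deletion of the dimerization domain, whereas the name and purpose describe a WD40 deletion. The stated insert size is about 2 kb, while the annotated FBXW7 fragment spans roughly 1.26 kb. The construct is intended for overexpression in mammalian cells with detection of the tagged deletion mutant by western blotting, and the associated work concerns ubiquitin-dependent proteasomal degradation of FBW7.
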