Addgene plasmid #197454: pDEST-Myc-FBW7 Delta WD40 (-2 to 7)
Purpose: The plasmid expresses delta WD40 deleted version of Myc-tagged FBW7 human isoform 1. WD40 propellars 2 to 7 are deleted. Used for mammalian overexpression and detection by western blotting.
Depositing lab: Omar Khan. Publication: Proteasomal degradation of the tumour suppressor FBW7 requires branched ubiquitylation by TRIP12. Khan OM, Almagro J, Nelson JK, Horswell S, Encheva V, Keyan KS, Clurman BE, Snijders AP, Behrens A. Nat Commun. 2021 Apr 6;12(1):2043. doi: 10.1038/s41467-021-22319-5. PubMed 33824312.
Backbone
  Vector backbone: pDEST-Myc
  Vector type: Mammalian Expression
  Selectable markers: not known.
Growth in bacteria
  Bacterial resistance: Ampicillin, 100 μg/mL
  Growth temperature: 37°C
  Growth strain: DH5alpha
  Copy number: High Copy
Gene/Insert
  Gene/Insert name: FBW7 Delta-WD40 propeller (alt name: hCDC4, FBW7 isoform 1)
  Species: H. sapiens (human)
  Insert size (bp): 2000
  Mutation: FBW& dimerization domain deleted.
  GenBank ID: NM_001349798.2
  Entrez Gene: FBXW7 (a.k.a. AGO, CDC4, DEDHIL, FBW6, FBW7, FBX30, FBXO30, FBXW6, SEL-10, SEL10, hAgo, hCdc4)
  Promoter: CMV
  Tag / fusion protein: Myc (N terminal on backbone)
  Cloning method: Gateway Cloning
  Sequencing primers: 5′ CMV Forward
Terms and licenses: Academic/Nonprofit Terms; Industry Terms: Not Available to Industry
How to cite: pDEST-Myc-FBW7 Delta WD40 (-2 to 7) was a gift from Omar Khan (Addgene plasmid # 197454 ; http://n2t.net/addgene:197454 ; RRID:Addgene_197454)
